>Addgene plasmid #180827 | pEUK035 | addgene full sequence | sequence record 355564 | Addgene NGS Result
TTCTTGAAGACGAAAGGGCCTCGTGATACGCCTATTTTTATAGGTTAATGTCATGATAATAATGGTTTCT
TAGACGTCAGGTGGCACTTTTCGGGGAAATGTGCGCGGAACCCCTATTTGTTTATTTTTCTAAATACATT
CAAATATGTATCCGCTCATGAGACAATAACCCTGATAAATGCTTCAATAATATTGAAAAAGGAAGAGTAT
GAGTATTCAACATTTCCGTGTCGCCCTTATTCCCTTTTTTGCGGCATTTTGCCTTCCTGTTTTTGCTCAC
CCAGAAACGCTGGTGAAAGTAAAAGATGCTGAAGATCAGTTGGGTGCACGAGTGGGTTACATCGAACTGG
ATCTCAACAGCGGTAAGATCCTTGAGAGTTTTCGCCCCGAAGAACGTTTTCCAATGATGAGCACTTTTAA
AGTTCTGCTATGTGGCGCGGTATTATCCCGTGTTGACGCCGGGCAAGAGCAACTCGGTCGCCGCATACAC
TATTCTCAGAATGACTTGGTTGAGTACTCACCAGTCACAGAAAAGCATCTTACGGATGGCATGACAGTAA
GAGAATTATGCAGTGCTGCCATAACCATGAGTGATAACACTGCGGCCAACTTACTTCTGACAACGATCGG
AGGACCGAAGGAGCTAACCGCTTTTTTGCACAACATGGGGGATCATGTAACTCGCCTTGATCGTTGGGAA
CCGGAGCTGAATGAAGCCATACCAAACGACGAGCGTGACACCACGATGCCTGCAGCAATGGCAACAACGT
TGCGCAAACTATTAACTGGCGAACTACTTACTCTAGCTTCCCGGCAACAATTAATAGACTGGATGGAGGC
GGATAAAGTTGCAGGACCACTTCTGCGCTCGGCCCTTCCGGCTGGCTGGTTTATTGCTGATAAATCTGGA
GCCGGTGAGCGTGGGTCTCGCGGTATCATTGCAGCACTGGGGCCAGATGGTAAGCCCTCCCGTATCGTAG
TTATCTACACGACGGGGAGTCAGGCAACTATGGATGAACGAAATAGACAGATCGCTGAGATAGGTGCCTC
ACTGATTAAGCATTGGTAACTGTCAGACCAAGTTTACTCATATATACTTTAGATTGATTTAAAACTTCAT
TTTTAATTTAAAAGGATCTAGGTGAAGATCCTTTTTGATAATCTCATGACCAAAATCCCTTAACGTGAGT
TTTCGTTCCACTGAGCGTCAGACCCCGTAGAAAAGATCAAAGGATCTTCTTGAGATCCTTTTTTTCTGCG
CGTAATCTGCTGCTTGCAAACAAAAAAACCACCGCTACCAGCGGTGGTTTGTTTGCCGGATCAAGAGCTA
CCAACTCTTTTTCCGAAGGTAACTGGCTTCAGCAGAGCGCAGATACCAAATACTGTCCTTCTAGTGTAGC
CGTAGTTAGGCCACCACTTCAAGAACTCTGTAGCACCGCCTACATACCTCGCTCTGCTAATCCTGTTACC
AGTGGCTGCTGCCAGTGGCGATAAGTCGTGTCTTACCGGGTTGGACTCAAGACGATAGTTACCGGATAAG
GCGCAGCGGTCGGGCTGAACGGGGGGTTCGTGCACACAGCCCAGCTTGGAGCGAACGACCTACACCGAAC
TGAGATACCTACAGCGTGAGCTATGAGAAAGCGCCACGCTTCCCGAAGGGAGAAAGGCGGACAGGTATCC
GGTAAGCGGCAGGGTCGGAACAGGAGAGCGCACGAGGGAGCTTCCAGGGGGAAACGCCTGGTATCTTTAT
AGTCCTGTCGGGTTTCGCCACCTCTGACTTGAGCGTCGATTTTTGTGATGCTCGTCAGGGGGGCGGAGCC
TATGGAAAAACGCCAGCAACGCGGCCTTTTTACGGTTCCTGGCCTTTTGCTGGCCTTTTGCTCACATGTT
CTTTCCTGCGTTATCCCCTGATTCTGTGGATAACCGTATTACCGCCTTTGAGTGAGCTGATACCGCTCGC
CGCAGCCGAACGACCGAGCGCAGCGAGTCAGTGAGCGAGGAAGCGGAAGAGCGCCTGATGCGGTATTTTC
TCCTTACGCATCTGTGCGGTATTTCACACCGCAATGGTGCACTCTCAGTACAATCTGCTCTGATGCCGCA
TAGTTAAGCCAGTATACACTCCGCTATCGCTACGTGACTGGGTCATGGCTGCGCCCCGACACCCGCCAAC
ACCCGCTGACGCGCCCTGACGGGCTTGTCTGCTCCCGGCATCCGCTTACAGACAAGCTGTGACCGTCTCC
GGGAGCTGCATGTGTCAGAGGTTTTCACCGTCATCACCGAAACGCGCGAGGCAGCTGCGGTAAAGCTCAT
CAGCGTGGTCGTGAAGCGATTCACAGATGTCTGCCTGTTCATCCGCGTCCAGCTCGTTGAGTTTCTCCAG
AAGCGTTAATGTCTGGCTTCTGATAAAGCGGGCCATGTTAAGGGCGGTTTTTTCCTGTTTGGTCACTGAT
GCCTCCGTGTAAGGGGGATTTCTGTTCATGGGGGTAATGATACCGATGAAACGAGAGAGGATGCTCACGA
TACGGGTTACTGATGATGAACATGCCCGGTTACTGGAACGTTGTGAGGGTAAACAACTGGCGGTATGGAT
GCGGCGGGACCAGAGAAAAATCACTCAGGGTCAATGCCAGCGCTTCGTTAATACAGATGTAGGTGTTCCA
CAGGGTAGCCAGCAGCATCCTGCGATGCAGATCCGGAACATAATGGTGCAGGGCGCTGACTTCCGCGTTT
CCAGACTTTACGAAACACGGAAACCGAAGACCATTCATGTTGTTGCTCAGGTCGCAGACGTTTTGCAGCA
GCAGTCGCTTCACGTTCGCTCGCGTATCGGTGATTCATTCTGCTAACCAGTAAGGCAACCCCGCCAGCCT
AGCCGGGTCCTCAACGACAGGAGCACGATCATGCGCACCCGTGGCCAGGACCCAACGCTGCCCGAGATGC
GCCGCGTGCGGCTGCTGGAGATGGCGGACGCGATGGATATGTTCTGCCAAGGGTTGGTTTGCGCATTCAC
AGTTCTCCGCAAGAATTGATTGGCTCCAATTCTTGGAGTGGTGAATCCGTTAGCGAGGTGCCGCCGGCTT
CCATTCAGGTCGAGGTGGCCCGGCTCCATGCACCGCGACGCAACGCGGGGAGGCAGACAAGGTATAGGGC
GGCGCCTACAATCCATGCCAACCCGTTCCATGTGCTCGCCGAGGCGGCATAAATCGCCGTGACGATCAGC
GGTCCAATGATCGAAGTTAGGCTGGTAAGAGCCGCGAGCGATCCTTGAAGCTGTCCCTGATGGTCGTCAT
CTACCTGCCTGGACAGCATGGCCTGCAACGCGGGCATCCCGATGCCGCCGGAAGCGAGAAGAATCATAAT
GGGGAAGGCCATCCAGCCTCGCGTCGCGAACGCCAGCAAGACGTAGCCCAGCGCGTCGGCCGCCATGCCG
GCGATAATGGCCTGCTTCTCGCCGAAACGTTTGGTGGCGGGACCAGTGACGAAGGCTTGAGCGAGGGCGT
GCAAGATTCCGAATACCGCAAGCGACAGGCCGATCATCGTCGCGCTCCAGCGAAAGCGGTCCTCGCCGAA
AATGACCCAGAGCGCTGCCGGCACCTGTCCTACGAGTTGCATGATAAAGAAGACAGTCATAAGTGCGGCG
ACGATAGTCATGCCCCGCGCCCACCGGAAGGAGCTGACTGGGTTGAAGGCTCTCAAGGGCATCGGTCGAG
ATCCCGGTGCCTAATGAGTGAGCTAACTTACATTAATTGCGTTGCGCTCACTGCCCGCTTTCCAGTCGGG
AAACCTGTCGTGCCAGCTGCATTAATGAATCGGCCAACGCGCGGGGAGAGGCGGTTTGCGTATTGGGCGC
CAGGGTGGTTTTTCTTTTCACCAGTGAGACGGGCAACAGCTGATTGCCCTTCACCGCCTGGCCCTGAGAG
AGTTGCAGCAAGCGGTCCACGCTGGTTTGCCCCAGCAGGCGAAAATCCTGTTTGATGGTGGTTAACGGCG
GGATATAACATGAGCTGTCTTCGGTATCGTCGTATCCCACTACCGAGATATCCGCACCAACGCGCAGCCC
GGACTCGGTAATGGCGCGCATTGCGCCCAGCGCCATCTGATCGTTGGCAACCAGCATCGCAGTGGGAACG
ATGCCCTCATTCAGCATTTGCATGGTTTGTTGAAAACCGGACATGGCACTCCAGTCGCCTTCCCGTTCCG
CTATCGGCTGAATTTGATTGCGAGTGAGATATTTATGCCAGCCAGCCAGACGCAGACGCGCCGAGACAGA
ACTTAATGGGCCCGCTAACAGCGCGATTTGCTGGTGACCCAATGCGACCAGATGCTCCACGCCCAGTCGC
GTACCGTCTTCATGGGAGAAAATAATACTGTTGATGGGTGTCTGGTCAGAGACATCAAGAAATAACGCCG
GAACATTAGTGCAGGCAGCTTCCACAGCAATGGCATCCTGGTCATCCAGCGGATAGTTAATGATCAGCCC
ACTGACGCGTTGCGCGAGAAGATTGTGCACCGCCGCTTTACAGGCTTCGACGCCGCTTCGTTCTACCATC
GACACCACCACGCTGGCACCCAGTTGATCGGCGCGAGATTTAATCGCCGCGACAATTTGCGACGGCGCGT
GCAGGGCCAGACTGGAGGTGGCAACGCCAATCAGCAACGACTGTTTGCCCGCCAGTTGTTGTGCCACGCG
GTTGGGAATGTAATTCAGCTCCGCCATCGCCGCTTCCACTTTTTCCCGCGTTTTCGCAGAAACGTGGCTG
GCCTGGTTCACCACGCGGGAAACGGTCTGATAAGAGACACCGGCATACTCTGCGACATCGTATAACGTTA
CTGGTTTCACATTCACCACCCTGAATTGACTCTCTTCCGGGCGCTATCATGCCATACCGCGAAAGGTTTT
GCGCCATTCGATGGTGTCCGGGATCTCGACGCTCTCCCTTATGCGACTCCTGCATTAGGAAGCAGCCCAG
TAGTAGGTTGAGGCCGTTGAGCACCGCCGCCGCAAGGAATGGTGCATGCAAGGAGATGGCGCCCAACAGT
CCCCCGGCCACGGGGCCTGCCACCATACCCACGCCGAAACAAGCGCTCATGAGCCCGAAGTGGCGAGCCC
GATCTTCCCCATCGGTGATGTCGGCGATATAGGCGCCAGCAACCGCACCTGTGGCGCCGGTGATGCCGGC
CACGATGCGTCCGGCGTAGAGGATCGAGATCTCGATCCCGCGAAATTAATACGACTCACTATAGGGGAAT
TGTGAGCGGATAACAATTCCCCTCTAGAAATAATTTTGTTTAACTTTAAGAAGGAGATATACCATGGGCA
GCAGCCATCATCATCATCATCACAGCAGCGGCCTGGTGCCGCGCGGCAGCCATATGAGCGGTGATTGGAT
TTCCGTCCGCCTGGCCGGGAAACGCCTCGTCGCGGAAGATATCGCCGCTTTGCTCCTGGAACCTGCGGAT
GGGACGGCGCTGCCGCCATTTGCTGCAGGCGCTCACGTCGATGTGGAATTGCCAGGCGGCTTGGTCCGGC
AGTATTCGTTGTGTAACGCACCCGGTGACCCTGGTCGTTATGAATTGGGGGTGCTCTTGGATCGGCAGGG
TCGCGGTGGGAGTCGCGCAGTGCACGAGCGGCTGGCCGCTGGCCAAGCAATTCGTATTAGCCGTCCACGG
AACCTCTTCCCCCTCGTCCCTGCCGCACATTCCGTCCTCATGGCCGGCGGCATCGGGATCACGCCCATCC
TCGCAATGGCCGAACAACTCGCCGCAGATCGCGCGTCGTTCGAGTTGCATTACTTTGTCCGGTCCCCCGA
GCGCGCAGCGTTTGTCGATCGTCTCAGCGCTCCCCGTTTCGCAGACCGCTGTCGTCTGCACGTCGGCGAT
CGCATTCCACCCTCGTTCGATGCCCCTGCCTTGTTCGACGCACCCCGCGCTGGCCACCACCTCTATGTCT
GTGGGCCCAACGCTTTCATGGACGCGGTGCTGGACGGTGCCCGTGCTGGGGGTTGGCCCGACGATCGTCT
GCATTCGGAGCGTTTTGCCGCAGCTCCCCTGCCAGCGGGCGGTGATCGGCCCTTTGAGATCGAAGTCGAA
GGGCACGGCGCAATTGTGGCGGTGGCCGCAGGCCAATCGGCTGCTGAAGCCTTGGCGGCAGCAGGTATCC
GTATCCCTCTCTCCTGTGAGCAGGGCATTTGTGGTACCTGTTTGACGACGGTGGTCGGTGGGGTCCCAGA
CCATCGTGACAGCTATTTGAGCGACGCGGAACGTGCGGCCAACGATTGTTTTACCCCGTGTTGTTCGCGT
GCAGCGACCCCACGTCTCGTCATTCAATTGTAGGGATCCGGCTGCTAACAAAGCCCGAAAGGAAGCTGAG
TTGGCTGCTGCCACCGCTGAGCAATAACTAGCATAACCCCTTGGGGCCTCTAAACGGGTCTTGAGGGGTT
TTTTGCTGAAAGGAGGAACTATATCCGGATATCCCGCAAGAGGCCCGGCAGTACCGGCATAACCAAGCCT
ATGCCTACAGCATCCAGGGTGACGGTGCCGAGGATGACGATGAGCGCATTGTTAGATTTCATACACGGTG
CCTGACTGCGTTAGCAATTTAACTGTGATAAACTACCGCATTAAAGCTTATCGATGATAAGCTGTCAAAC
ATGAGAA
Features (pLannotate 1.2.2; 21 found; start..end, strand, type, name):
    104..208     +  promoter       AmpR promoter: bla
    209..1069    +  CDS            AmpR: β-lactamase; bla; confers resistance to ampicillin, carbenicillin, and related antibiotics
   1240..1828    +  rep_origin     ori: high-copy-number ColE1/pMB1/pBR322/pUC origin of replication
   2014..2153    -  misc_feature   bom: basis of mobility region from pBR322
   2255..2446    -  CDS            rop: Rop protein, which maintains plasmids at low copy number; rop
   2463..2843    +  CDS            YPB1_ECOLX: Protein predicted: Swiss-Prot protein existence level 4. From Escherichia coli.
   3085..3709    -  CDS            TcR (fragment): tetracycline efflux protein; tet; confers resistance to tetracycline
   3724..3745    -  protein_bind   CAP binding site: CAP binding activates transcription in the presence of cAMP. E. coli catabolite activator protein
   3758..4840    -  CDS            lacI: lac repressor; lacI; The lac repressor binds to the lac operator to inhibit transcription in E. coli. This inhibition can be relieved by adding lactose or isopropyl-β-D-thiogalactopyranoside (IPTG).
   4841..4918    -  promoter       lacI promoter: lacI
   4926..5205    -  CDS            TcR (fragment): tetracycline efflux protein; tet; confers resistance to tetracycline
   5227..5245    +  promoter       T7 promoter: promoter for bacteriophage T7 RNA polymerase
   5246..5270    +  protein_bind   lac operator: The lac repressor binds to the lac operator to inhibit transcription in E. coli. This inhibition can be relieved by adding lactose or isopropyl-β-D-thiogalactopyranoside (IPTG). lac repressor encoded by lacI
   5285..5307    +  RBS            RBS: efficient ribosome binding site from bacteriophage T7 gene 10 (Olins and Rangwala, 1989)
   5326..5342    +  CDS            capTEV™ (fragment): composite tag for in vivo biotinylation, TEV protease cleavage, and 6xHis tagging
   5353..5370    +  CDS            thrombin site: thrombin recognition and cleavage site
   5407..6330    +  CDS            vanB: VANB_PSES9 - Protein inferred from homology: Swiss-Prot protein existence level 3. From Pseudomonas sp. (strain ATCC 19151).
   6341..6390    +  CDS            SET1 (fragment): solubility-enhancement tag derived from T7 phage gene 10B
   6398..6445    +  terminator     T7 terminator: transcription terminator for bacteriophage T7 RNA polymerase
   6468..6572    -  CDS            TcR (fragment): tetracycline efflux protein; tet; confers resistance to tetracycline
   6620..6648    -  promoter       tet promoter: E. coli promoter for tetracycline efflux protein gene
