[The description below was written by a language model from this plasmid's Addgene catalogue record and pLannotate feature annotations shown in this document.]
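Description:
pEUK035 is a bacterial expression plasmid built on the pET-15b backbone for T7-driven, IPTG-inducible production of SwGdmB in E. coli. It is propagated through a ColE1/pMB1-type origin accompanied by the rop gene and the pBR322 bom region, and it is selected with ampicillin via the β-lactamase gene and its own promoter. The annotated tetracycline-resistance fragments and tet promoter are nonfunctional pBR322 remnants typical of pET vectors. The backbone also carries lacI under its native promoter, supplying the repressor that holds the expression cassette off until induction.

The cassette consists of a T7 promoter followed by a lac operator, the strong T7 gene 10 ribosome binding site, and an N-terminal 6xHis tag with a thrombin cleavage site contributed by the backbone. The short "capTEV" fragment hit in the feature table corresponds to this His-tag region. It is followed by the roughly 960 bp insert and a T7 terminator. The small "SET1" fragment just upstream of the terminator is most likely residual pET vector sequence rather than a deliberate fusion. The insert is a synthetic gene from Sphingomonas wittichii DC-6, codon-optimized for Pseudomonas putida and introduced by Gibson assembly. The annotation tool matches it by homology to VanB, the reductase component of vanillate O-demethylase. This fits the associated work on Rieske non-heme iron monooxygenase systems for guaiacol O-demethylation, although the record does not state the protein's role. The record gives two slightly different locus tags for the gene in the purpose and alternative-name fields. Expression requires a host supplying T7 RNA polymerase, and the His tag allows affinity purification of the recombinant protein, presumably for biochemical characterization.
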