Addgene plasmid #180827: pEUK035
Purpose: T7-inducible expression construct to produce SwGdmB (HY78_09235) in E. coli
Depositing lab: Gregg Beckham. Depositing organization: National Laboratory of the Rockies (NLR). Publication: Discovery, characterization, and metabolic engineering of Rieske non-heme iron monooxygenases for guaiacol O-demethylation. Bleem A, Kuatsjah E, Presley GN, Hinchen DJ, Zahn M, Garcia DC, Michener WE, König G, Tornesakis K, Allemann MN, Giannone RJ, McGeehan JE, Beckham GT, Michener JK. Chem Catalysis, 2022 10.1016/j.checat.2022.04.019.
Backbone
  Vector backbone: pET-15b
  Backbone manufacturer: Invitrogen
  Backbone size w/o insert (bp): 5708
  Total vector size (bp): 6660
  Vector type: Bacterial Expression
Growth in bacteria
  Bacterial resistance: Ampicillin, 100 μg/mL
  Growth temperature: 37°C
  Growth strain: DH5alpha
  Copy number: Unknown
Gene/Insert
  Gene/Insert name: SwGdmB (alt name: HY78_09230)
  Species: Synthetic; Sphingomonas wittichii DC-6
  Insert size (bp): 960
  Promoter: T7
  Tag / fusion protein: 6X His (N terminal on backbone)
  Cloning method: Gibson Cloning
  Sequencing primers: 5′ TAATACGACTCACTATAGGG; 3′ GCTAGTTATTGCTCAGCGG
Resource information
  A portion of this plasmid was derived from a plasmid made by: synthetic gene was codon-optimized for expression in P. putida and synthesized by IDT
Terms and licenses: Academic/Nonprofit Terms; Industry Terms: Not Available to Industry
How to cite: pEUK035 was a gift from Gregg Beckham (Addgene plasmid # 180827 ; http://n2t.net/addgene:180827 ; RRID:Addgene_180827)
